>Addgene plasmid #148897 | pSpCas9-(BB)-2A-Puro-HsHelz-sgRNA_AH | depositor full sequence | sequence record 291345 | Full Sequence
GAGGGCCTATTTCCCATGATTCCTTCATATTTGCATATACGATACAAGGCTGTTAGAGAGATAATTGGAA
TTAATTTGACTGTAAACACAAAGATATTAGTACAAAATACGTGACGTAGAAAGTAATAATTTCTTGGGTA
GTTTGCAGTTTTAAAATTATGTTTTAAAATGGACTATCATATGCTTACCGTAACTTGAAAGTATTTCGAT
TTCTTGGCTTTATATATCTTGTGGAAAGGACGAAACACCGGCAACTAGTAACGCCCTCTCGTTTAGAGCT
AGAAATAGCAAGTTAAAATAAGGCTAGTCCGTTATCAACTTGAAAAAGTGGCACCGAGTCGGTGCTTTTT
TGTTTTAGAGCTAGAAATAGCAAGTTAAAATAAGGCTAGTCCGTTTTTAGCGCGTGCGCCAATTCTGCAG
ACAAATGGCTCTAGAGGTACCCGTTACATAACTTACGGTAAATGGCCCGCCTGGCTGACCGCCCAACGAC
CCCCGCCCATTGACGTCAATAGTAACGCCAATAGGGACTTTCCATTGACGTCAATGGGTGGAGTATTTAC
GGTAAACTGCCCACTTGGCAGTACATCAAGTGTATCATATGCCAAGTACGCCCCCTATTGACGTCAATGA
CGGTAAATGGCCCGCCTGGCATTGTGCCCAGTACATGACCTTATGGGACTTTCCTACTTGGCAGTACATC
TACGTATTAGTCATCGCTATTACCATGGTCGAGGTGAGCCCCACGTTCTGCTTCACTCTCCCCATCTCCC
CCCCCTCCCCACCCCCAATTTTGTATTTATTTATTTTTTAATTATTTTGTGCAGCGATGGGGGCGGGGGG
GGGGGGGGGGCGCGCGCCAGGCGGGGCGGGGCGGGGCGAGGGGCGGGGCGGGGCGAGGCGGAGAGGTGCG
GCGGCAGCCAATCAGAGCGGCGCGCTCCGAAAGTTTCCTTTTATGGCGAGGCGGCGGCGGCGGCGGCCCT
ATAAAAAGCGAAGCGCGCGGCGGGCGGGAGTCGCTGCGACGCTGCCTTCGCCCCGTGCCCCGCTCCGCCG
CCGCCTCGCGCCGCCCGCCCCGGCTCTGACTGACCGCGTTACTCCCACAGGTGAGCGGGCGGGACGGCCC
TTCTCCTCCGGGCTGTAATTAGCTGAGCAAGAGGTAAGGGTTTAAGGGATGGTTGGTTGGTGGGGTATTA
ATGTTTAATTACCTGGAGCACCTGCCTGAAATCACTTTTTTTCAGGTTGGACCGGTGCCACCATGGACTA
TAAGGACCACGACGGAGACTACAAGGATCATGATATTGATTACAAAGACGATGACGATAAGATGGCCCCA
AAGAAGAAGCGGAAGGTCGGTATCCACGGAGTCCCAGCAGCCGACAAGAAGTACAGCATCGGCCTGGACA
TCGGCACCAACTCTGTGGGCTGGGCCGTGATCACCGACGAGTACAAGGTGCCCAGCAAGAAATTCAAGGT
GCTGGGCAACACCGACCGGCACAGCATCAAGAAGAACCTGATCGGAGCCCTGCTGTTCGACAGCGGCGAA
ACAGCCGAGGCCACCCGGCTGAAGAGAACCGCCAGAAGAAGATACACCAGACGGAAGAACCGGATCTGCT
ATCTGCAAGAGATCTTCAGCAACGAGATGGCCAAGGTGGACGACAGCTTCTTCCACAGACTGGAAGAGTC
CTTCCTGGTGGAAGAGGATAAGAAGCACGAGCGGCACCCCATCTTCGGCAACATCGTGGACGAGGTGGCC
TACCACGAGAAGTACCCCACCATCTACCACCTGAGAAAGAAACTGGTGGACAGCACCGACAAGGCCGACC
TGCGGCTGATCTATCTGGCCCTGGCCCACATGATCAAGTTCCGGGGCCACTTCCTGATCGAGGGCGACCT
GAACCCCGACAACAGCGACGTGGACAAGCTGTTCATCCAGCTGGTGCAGACCTACAACCAGCTGTTCGAG
GAAAACCCCATCAACGCCAGCGGCGTGGACGCCAAGGCCATCCTGTCTGCCAGACTGAGCAAGAGCAGAC
GGCTGGAAAATCTGATCGCCCAGCTGCCCGGCGAGAAGAAGAATGGCCTGTTCGGAAACCTGATTGCCCT
GAGCCTGGGCCTGACCCCCAACTTCAAGAGCAACTTCGACCTGGCCGAGGATGCCAAACTGCAGCTGAGC
AAGGACACCTACGACGACGACCTGGACAACCTGCTGGCCCAGATCGGCGACCAGTACGCCGACCTGTTTC
TGGCCGCCAAGAACCTGTCCGACGCCATCCTGCTGAGCGACATCCTGAGAGTGAACACCGAGATCACCAA
GGCCCCCCTGAGCGCCTCTATGATCAAGAGATACGACGAGCACCACCAGGACCTGACCCTGCTGAAAGCT
CTCGTGCGGCAGCAGCTGCCTGAGAAGTACAAAGAGATTTTCTTCGACCAGAGCAAGAACGGCTACGCCG
GCTACATTGACGGCGGAGCCAGCCAGGAAGAGTTCTACAAGTTCATCAAGCCCATCCTGGAAAAGATGGA
CGGCACCGAGGAACTGCTCGTGAAGCTGAACAGAGAGGACCTGCTGCGGAAGCAGCGGACCTTCGACAAC
GGCAGCATCCCCCACCAGATCCACCTGGGAGAGCTGCACGCCATTCTGCGGCGGCAGGAAGATTTTTACC
CATTCCTGAAGGACAACCGGGAAAAGATCGAGAAGATCCTGACCTTCCGCATCCCCTACTACGTGGGCCC
TCTGGCCAGGGGAAACAGCAGATTCGCCTGGATGACCAGAAAGAGCGAGGAAACCATCACCCCCTGGAAC
TTCGAGGAAGTGGTGGACAAGGGCGCTTCCGCCCAGAGCTTCATCGAGCGGATGACCAACTTCGATAAGA
ACCTGCCCAACGAGAAGGTGCTGCCCAAGCACAGCCTGCTGTACGAGTACTTCACCGTGTATAACGAGCT
GACCAAAGTGAAATACGTGACCGAGGGAATGAGAAAGCCCGCCTTCCTGAGCGGCGAGCAGAAAAAGGCC
ATCGTGGACCTGCTGTTCAAGACCAACCGGAAAGTGACCGTGAAGCAGCTGAAAGAGGACTACTTCAAGA
AAATCGAGTGCTTCGACTCCGTGGAAATCTCCGGCGTGGAAGATCGGTTCAACGCCTCCCTGGGCACATA
CCACGATCTGCTGAAAATTATCAAGGACAAGGACTTCCTGGACAATGAGGAAAACGAGGACATTCTGGAA
GATATCGTGCTGACCCTGACACTGTTTGAGGACAGAGAGATGATCGAGGAACGGCTGAAAACCTATGCCC
ACCTGTTCGACGACAAAGTGATGAAGCAGCTGAAGCGGCGGAGATACACCGGCTGGGGCAGGCTGAGCCG
GAAGCTGATCAACGGCATCCGGGACAAGCAGTCCGGCAAGACAATCCTGGATTTCCTGAAGTCCGACGGC
TTCGCCAACAGAAACTTCATGCAGCTGATCCACGACGACAGCCTGACCTTTAAAGAGGACATCCAGAAAG
CCCAGGTGTCCGGCCAGGGCGATAGCCTGCACGAGCACATTGCCAATCTGGCCGGCAGCCCCGCCATTAA
GAAGGGCATCCTGCAGACAGTGAAGGTGGTGGACGAGCTCGTGAAAGTGATGGGCCGGCACAAGCCCGAG
AACATCGTGATCGAAATGGCCAGAGAGAACCAGACCACCCAGAAGGGACAGAAGAACAGCCGCGAGAGAA
TGAAGCGGATCGAAGAGGGCATCAAAGAGCTGGGCAGCCAGATCCTGAAAGAACACCCCGTGGAAAACAC
CCAGCTGCAGAACGAGAAGCTGTACCTGTACTACCTGCAGAATGGGCGGGATATGTACGTGGACCAGGAA
CTGGACATCAACCGGCTGTCCGACTACGATGTGGACCATATCGTGCCTCAGAGCTTTCTGAAGGACGACT
CCATCGACAACAAGGTGCTGACCAGAAGCGACAAGAACCGGGGCAAGAGCGACAACGTGCCCTCCGAAGA
GGTCGTGAAGAAGATGAAGAACTACTGGCGGCAGCTGCTGAACGCCAAGCTGATTACCCAGAGAAAGTTC
GACAATCTGACCAAGGCCGAGAGAGGCGGCCTGAGCGAACTGGATAAGGCCGGCTTCATCAAGAGACAGC
TGGTGGAAACCCGGCAGATCACAAAGCACGTGGCACAGATCCTGGACTCCCGGATGAACACTAAGTACGA
CGAGAATGACAAGCTGATCCGGGAAGTGAAAGTGATCACCCTGAAGTCCAAGCTGGTGTCCGATTTCCGG
AAGGATTTCCAGTTTTACAAAGTGCGCGAGATCAACAACTACCACCACGCCCACGACGCCTACCTGAACG
CCGTCGTGGGAACCGCCCTGATCAAAAAGTACCCTAAGCTGGAAAGCGAGTTCGTGTACGGCGACTACAA
GGTGTACGACGTGCGGAAGATGATCGCCAAGAGCGAGCAGGAAATCGGCAAGGCTACCGCCAAGTACTTC
TTCTACAGCAACATCATGAACTTTTTCAAGACCGAGATTACCCTGGCCAACGGCGAGATCCGGAAGCGGC
CTCTGATCGAGACAAACGGCGAAACCGGGGAGATCGTGTGGGATAAGGGCCGGGATTTTGCCACCGTGCG
GAAAGTGCTGAGCATGCCCCAAGTGAATATCGTGAAAAAGACCGAGGTGCAGACAGGCGGCTTCAGCAAA
GAGTCTATCCTGCCCAAGAGGAACAGCGATAAGCTGATCGCCAGAAAGAAGGACTGGGACCCTAAGAAGT
ACGGCGGCTTCGACAGCCCCACCGTGGCCTATTCTGTGCTGGTGGTGGCCAAAGTGGAAAAGGGCAAGTC
CAAGAAACTGAAGAGTGTGAAAGAGCTGCTGGGGATCACCATCATGGAAAGAAGCAGCTTCGAGAAGAAT
CCCATCGACTTTCTGGAAGCCAAGGGCTACAAAGAAGTGAAAAAGGACCTGATCATCAAGCTGCCTAAGT
ACTCCCTGTTCGAGCTGGAAAACGGCCGGAAGAGAATGCTGGCCTCTGCCGGCGAACTGCAGAAGGGAAA
CGAACTGGCCCTGCCCTCCAAATATGTGAACTTCCTGTACCTGGCCAGCCACTATGAGAAGCTGAAGGGC
TCCCCCGAGGATAATGAGCAGAAACAGCTGTTTGTGGAACAGCACAAGCACTACCTGGACGAGATCATCG
AGCAGATCAGCGAGTTCTCCAAGAGAGTGATCCTGGCCGACGCTAATCTGGACAAAGTGCTGTCCGCCTA
CAACAAGCACCGGGATAAGCCCATCAGAGAGCAGGCCGAGAATATCATCCACCTGTTTACCCTGACCAAT
CTGGGAGCCCCTGCCGCCTTCAAGTACTTTGACACCACCATCGACCGGAAGAGGTACACCAGCACCAAAG
AGGTGCTGGACGCCACCCTGATCCACCAGAGCATCACCGGCCTGTACGAGACACGGATCGACCTGTCTCA
GCTGGGAGGCGACAAAAGGCCGGCGGCCACGAAAAAGGCCGGCCAGGCAAAAAAGAAAAAGGAATTCGGC
AGTGGAGAGGGCAGAGGAAGTCTGCTAACATGCGGTGACGTCGAGGAGAATCCTGGCCCAATGACCGAGT
ACAAGCCCACGGTGCGCCTCGCCACCCGCGACGACGTCCCCAGGGCCGTACGCACCCTCGCCGCCGCGTT
CGCCGACTACCCCGCCACGCGCCACACCGTCGATCCGGACCGCCACATCGAGCGGGTCACCGAGCTGCAA
GAACTCTTCCTCACGCGCGTCGGGCTCGACATCGGCAAGGTGTGGGTCGCGGACGACGGCGCCGCGGTGG
CGGTCTGGACCACGCCGGAGAGCGTCGAAGCGGGGGCGGTGTTCGCCGAGATCGGCCCGCGCATGGCCGA
GTTGAGCGGTTCCCGGCTGGCCGCGCAGCAACAGATGGAAGGCCTCCTGGCGCCGCACCGGCCCAAGGAG
CCCGCGTGGTTCCTGGCCACCGTCGGCGTCTCGCCCGACCACCAGGGCAAGGGTCTGGGCAGCGCCGTCG
TGCTCCCCGGAGTGGAGGCGGCCGAGCGCGCCGGGGTGCCCGCCTTCCTGGAGACCTCCGCGCCCCACAA
CCTCCCCTTCTACGAGCGGCTCGGCTTCACCGTCACCGCCGACGTCGAGGTGCCCGAAGGACCGCGCACC
TGGTGCATGACCCGCAAGCCCGGTGCCTGAGAATTCTAACTAGAGCTCGCTGATCAGCCTCGACTGTGCC
TTCTAGTTGCCAGCCATCTGTTGTTTGCCCCTCCCCCGTGCCTTCCTTGACCCTGGAAGGTGCCACTCCC
ACTGTCCTTTCCTAATAAAATGAGGAAATTGCATCGCATTGTCTGAGTAGGTGTCATTCTATTCTGGGGG
GTGGGGTGGGGCAGGACAGCAAGGGGGAGGATTGGGAAGAGAATAGCAGGCATGCTGGGGAGCGGCCGCA
GGAACCCCTAGTGATGGAGTTGGCCACTCCCTCTCTGCGCGCTCGCTCGCTCACTGAGGCCGGGCGACCA
AAGGTCGCCCGACGCCCGGGCTTTGCCCGGGCGGCCTCAGTGAGCGAGCGAGCGCGCAGCTGCCTGCAGG
GGCGCCTGATGCGGTATTTTCTCCTTACGCATCTGTGCGGTATTTCACACCGCATA
[142 nt withheld, positions 6637-6778]
C
[141 nt withheld, positions 6780-6920]
CCTTTGACGTTGGAGTCCACGTTCTTT
[37 nt withheld, positions 6948-6984]
ACCCTATCTCGGGCTATTCTTTTGATTTATAAGGGATTTTGCCGATTTCGGCCTATTGGTTAAAAAATGA
GCTGATTTAACAAAAATTTAACGCGAATTTTAACAAAATATTAACGTTTACAATTTTATGGTGCACTCTC
AGTACAATCTGCTCTGATGCCGCATAGTTAAGCCAGCCCCGACACCCGCCAACACCCGCTGACGCGCCCT
GACGGGCTTGTCTGCTCCCGGCATCCGCTTACAGACAAGCTGTGACCGTCTCCGGGAGCTGCATGTGTCA
GAGGTTTTCACCGTCATCACCGAAACGCGCGAGACGAAAGGGCCTCGTGATACGCCTATTTTTATAGGTT
AATGTCATGATAATAATGGTTTCTTAGACGTCAGGTGGCACTTTTCGGGGAAATGTGCGCGGAACCCCTA
TTTGTTTATTTTTCTAAATACATTCAAATATGTATCCGCTCATGAGACAATAACCCTGATAAATGCTTCA
ATAATATTGAAAAAGGAAGAGTATGAGTATTCAACATTTCCGTGTCGCCCTTATTCCCTTTTTTGCGGCA
TTTTGCCTTCCTGTTTTTGCTCACCCAGAAACGCTGGTGAAAGTAAAAGATGCTGAAGATCAGTTGGGTG
CACGAGTGGGTTACATCGAACTGGATCTCAACAGCGGTAAGATCCTTGAGAGTTTTCGCCCCGAAGAACG
TTTTCCAATGATGAGCACTTTTAAAGTTCTGCTATGTGGCGCGGTATTATCCCGTATTGACGCCGGGCAA
GAGCAACTCGGTCGCCGCATACACTATTCTCAGAATGACTTGGTTGAGTACTCACCAGTCACAGAAAAGC
ATCTTACGGATGGCATGACAGTAAGAGAATTATGCAGTGCTGCCATAACCATGAGTGATAACACTGCGGC
CAACTTACTTCTGACAACGATCGGAGGACCGAAGGAGCTAACCGCTTTTTTGCACAACATGGGGGATCAT
GTAACTCGCCTTGATCGTTGGGAACCGGAGCTGAATGAAGCCATACCAAACGACGAGCGTGACACCACGA
TGCCTGTAGCAATGGCAACAACGTTGCGCAAACTATTAACTGGCGAACTACTTACTCTAGCTTCCCGGCA
ACAATTAATAGACTGGATGGAGGCGGATAAAGTTGCAGGACCACTTCTGCGCTCGGCCCTTCCGGCTGGC
TGGTTTATTGCTGATAAATCTGGAGCCGGTGAGCGTGGAAGCCGCGGTATCATTGCAGCACTGGGGCCAG
ATGGTAAGCCCTCCCGTATCGTAGTTATCTACACGACGGGGAGTCAGGCAACTATGGATGAACGAAATAG
ACAGATCGCTGAGATAGGTGCCTCACTGATTAAGCATTGGTAACTGTCAGACCAAGTTTACTCATATATA
CTTTAGATTGATTTAAAACTTCATTTTTAATTTAAAAGGATCTAGGTGAAGATCCTTTTTGATAATCTCA
TGACCAAAATCCCTTAACGTGAGTTTTCGTTCCACTGAGCGTCAGACCCCGTAGAAAAGATCAAAGGATC
TTCTTGAGATCCTTTTTTTCTGCGCGTAATCTGCTGCTTGCAAACAAAAAAACCACCGCTACCAGCGGTG
GTTTGTTTGCCGGATCAAGAGCTACCAACTCTTTTTCCGAAGGTAACTGGCTTCAGCAGAGCGCAGATAC
CAAATACTGTCCTTCTAGTGTAGCCGTAGTTAGGCCACCACTTCAAGAACTCTGTAGCACCGCCTACATA
CCTCGCTCTGCTAATCCTGTTACCAGTGGCTGCTGCCAGTGGCGATAAGTCGTGTCTTACCGGGTTGGAC
TCAAGACGATAGTTACCGGATAAGGCGCAGCGGTCGGGCTGAACGGGGGGTTCGTGCACACAGCCCAGCT
TGGAGCGAACGACCTACACCGAACTGAGATACCTACAGCGTGAGCTATGAGAAAGCGCCACGCTTCCCGA
AGGGAGAAAGGCGGACAGGTATCCGGTAAGCGGCAGGGTCGGAACAGGAGAGCGCACGAGGGAGCTTCCA
GGGGGAAACGCCTGGTATCTTTATAGTCCTGTCGGGTTTCGCCACCTCTGACTTGAGCGTCGATTTTTGT
GATGCTCGTCAGGGGGGCGGAGCCTATGGAAAAACGCCAGCAACGCGGCCTTTTTACGGTTCCTGGCCTT
TTGCTGGCCTTTTGCTCACATGT
Features (pLannotate 1.2.2; 19 found; start..end, strand, type, name):
      1..241     +  promoter       U6 promoter: RNA polymerase III promoter for human U6 snRNA
    272..345     +  misc_RNA       gRNA scaffold: guide RNA scaffold for the Streptococcus pyogenes CRISPR/Cas9 system
    352..395     +  misc_RNA       gRNA scaffold (fragment): guide RNA scaffold for the Streptococcus pyogenes CRISPR/Cas9 system
    442..727     +  enhancer       CMV enhancer: human cytomegalovirus immediate early enhancer; contains an 18-bp deletion relative to the standard CMV enhancer
    729..1006    +  promoter       chicken β-actin promoter: No description available
   1007..1235    +  intron         hybrid intron: hybrid between chicken β-actin (CBA) and minute virus of mice (MMV) introns (Gray et al., 2011)
   1373..2974    +  CDS            Cas9(N): N-terminal portion of Streptococcus pyogenes Cas9 (Zetsche et al., 2015)
   2975..5473    +  CDS            Cas9(C): C-terminal portion of Streptococcus pyogenes Cas9 (Zetsche et al., 2015)
   5474..5521    +  CDS            nucleoplasmin NLS: bipartite nuclear localization signal from nucleoplasmin
   5591..6190    +  CDS            PuroR (fragment): puromycin N-acetyltransferase; pac from Streptomyces; confers resistance to puromycin
   6224..6335    +  polyA_signal   bGH poly(A) signal: bovine growth hormone polyadenylation signal
   6440..6580    +  repeat_region  AAV2 ITR: inverted terminal repeat of adeno-associated virus serotype 2 inverted
   6585..6636    -  misc_feature   bom (fragment): basis of mobility region from pBR322
   6655..7035    +  rep_origin     M13 ori (sequence partly withheld): M13 bacteriophage origin of replication; arrow indicates direction of (+) strand synthesis
   7111..7160    -  misc_feature   bom (fragment): basis of mobility region from pBR322
   7262..7297    -  CDS            rop (fragment): Rop protein, which maintains plasmids at low copy number; rop
   7392..7496    +  promoter       AmpR promoter: bla
   7497..8357    +  CDS            AmpR: β-lactamase; bla; confers resistance to ampicillin, carbenicillin, and related antibiotics
   8528..9116    +  rep_origin     ori: high-copy-number ColE1/pMB1/pBR322/pUC origin of replication
