[The description below was written by a language model from this plasmid's Addgene catalogue record and pLannotate feature annotations shown in this document.]
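Description:
pSpCas9-(BB)-2A-Puro-HsHelz-sgRNA_AH is a 9,177 nt all-in-one CRISPR/Cas9 plasmid for mammalian cells that carries a single guide RNA directed against the human HELZ gene. The catalogue lists the backbone as unknown, although the name and feature layout point to a pSpCas9(BB)-2A-Puro type vector. It is maintained in bacteria as a high-copy plasmid through a ColE1/pUC-type origin and selected with ampicillin via the β-lactamase gene and its own promoter. An M13 phage origin and short bom and rop fragments are also annotated in the backbone. A single AAV2 ITR sits downstream of the expression cassette; with only one ITR annotated, nothing in the record suggests the plasmid is meant for AAV packaging.

The payload consists of two expression units. A human U6 RNA polymerase III promoter drives the sgRNA. The roughly 30 nt gap between the promoter and the Streptococcus pyogenes gRNA scaffold is where the HELZ-targeting spacer would lie, though it is not separately annotated. A second, partial scaffold fragment follows the first. Downstream, a hybrid promoter made of the CMV enhancer, chicken β-actin promoter and a hybrid intron drives S. pyogenes Cas9. The annotation software labels Cas9 as contiguous N- and C-terminal portions that together form one continuous coding region. Cas9 is followed by a nucleoplasmin nuclear localization signal and a puromycin N-acetyltransferase coding sequence, which according to the plasmid name is joined through a 2A peptide. The unit ends in a bGH polyadenylation signal.

Transfected cells therefore co-express nuclease, guide and a puromycin marker for enrichment. This is consistent with use in disrupting HELZ in human cell lines, in the context of work on HELZ, CCR4-NOT and mRNA decay.
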