Addgene plasmid #148897: pSpCas9-(BB)-2A-Puro-HsHelz-sgRNA_AH
Purpose: Mammalian Expression of HsHelz-sgRNA
Depositing lab: Elisa Izaurralde. Depositing organization: Max Planck Institute for Developmental Biology. Publication: HELZ directly interacts with CCR4-NOT and causes decay of bound mRNAs. Hanet A, Rasch F, Weber R, Ruscica V, Fauser M, Raisch T, Kuzuoglu-Ozturk D, Chang CT, Bhandari D, Igreja C, Wohlbold L. Life Sci Alliance. 2019 Sep 30;2(5). pii: 2/5/e201900405. doi: 10.26508/lsa.201900405. Print 2019 Oct. PubMed 31570513.
Backbone
  Vector backbone: Unknown
  Vector type: Mammalian Expression, CRISPR
Growth in bacteria
  Bacterial resistance: Ampicillin, 100 μg/mL
  Growth temperature: 37°C
  Growth strain: NEB Stable
  Copy number: High Copy
Gene/Insert
  Gene/Insert name: HsHelz-sgRNA
  Species: H. sapiens (human)
  Entrez Gene: HELZ (a.k.a. DHRC, DRHC, HUMORF5)
  Cloning method: Unknown
Terms and licenses: Academic/Nonprofit Terms; Industry Terms: Not Available to Industry
Depositor comments: Plasmids from this collection were made available to the research community and donated after the lab closed. Please note that the sequence provided by the depositing laboratory may be theoretical/predicted or based on Sanger sequencing results. There may be discrepancies between sequencing results obtained by Addgene and the depositor sequence. If an Addgene verified sequence is not available, please contact before placing your order to request that our lab fully sequence the plasmid.
How to cite: pSpCas9-(BB)-2A-Puro-HsHelz-sgRNA_AH was a gift from Elisa Izaurralde (Addgene plasmid # 148897 ; http://n2t.net/addgene:148897 ; RRID:Addgene_148897)
